>Addgene plasmid #182166 | pENTR{KDRT-RC} | addgene full sequence | sequence record 361523 | Addgene NGS Result
GCATGGATGTTTTCCCAGTCACGACGTTGTAAAACGACGGCCAGTCTTAAGCTCGGGCCCCAAATAATGA
TTTTATTTTGACTGATAGTGACCTGTTCGTTGCAACAAATTGATGAGCAATGCTTTTTTATAATGCCAAC
TTTGTACAAAAAAGCAGGCTCCGCGGCCGCCCCCTTCACCAAACGATATCAGACATTTGTCTGATAATGA
AGCATTATCAGACAAATGTCTGATATCGTTTAAGGGTGGGCGCGCCGACCCAGCTTTCTTGTACAAAGTT
GGCATTATAAGAAAGCATTGCTTATCAATTTGTTGCAACGAACAGGTCACTATCAGTCAAAATAAAATCA
TTATTTGCCATCCAGCTGATATCCCCTATAGTGAGTCGTATTACATGGTCATAGCTGTTTCCTGGCAGCT
CTGGCCCGTGTCTCAAAATCTCTGATGTTACATTGCACAAGATAAAAATATATCATCATGAACAATAAAA
CTGTCTGCTTACATAAACAGTAATACAAGGGGTGTTATGAGCCATATTCAACGGGAAACGTCGAGGCCGC
GATTAAATTCCAACATGGATGCTGATTTATATGGGTATAAATGGGCTCGCGATAATGTCGGGCAATCAGG
TGCGACAATCTATCGCTTGTATGGGAAGCCCGATGCGCCAGAGTTGTTTCTGAAACATGGCAAAGGTAGC
GTTGCCAATGATGTTACAGATGAGATGGTCAGACTAAACTGGCTGACGGAATTTATGCCTCTTCCGACCA
TCAAGCATTTTATCCGTACTCCTGATGATGCATGGTTACTCACCACTGCGATCCCCGGAAAAACAGCATT
CCAGGTATTAGAAGAATATCCTGATTCAGGTGAAAATATTGTTGATGCGCTGGCAGTGTTCCTGCGCCGG
TTGCATTCGATTCCTGTTTGTAATTGTCCTTTTAACAGCGATCGCGTATTTCGTCTCGCTCAGGCGCAAT
CACGAATGAATAACGGTTTGGTTGATGCGAGTGATTTTGATGACGAGCGTAATGGCTGGCCTGTTGAACA
AGTCTGGAAAGAAATGCATAAACTTTTGCCATTCTCACCGGATTCAGTCGTCACTCATGGTGATTTCTCA
CTTGATAACCTTATTTTTGACGAGGGGAAATTAATAGGTTGTATTGATGTTGGACGAGTCGGAATCGCAG
ACCGATACCAGGATCTTGCCATCCTATGGAACTGCCTCGGTGAGTTTTCTCCTTCATTACAGAAACGGCT
TTTTCAAAAATATGGTATTGATAATCCTGATATGAATAAATTGCAGTTTCATTTGATGCTCGATGAGTTT
TTCTAATCAGAATTGGTTAATTGGTTGTAACACTGGCAGAGCATTACGCTGACTTGACGGGACGGCGCAA
GCTCATGACCAAAATCCCTTAACGTGAGTTACGCGTCGTTCCACTGAGCGTCAGACCCCGTAGAAAAGAT
CAAAGGATCTTCTTGAGATCCTTTTTTTCTGCGCGTAATCTGCTGCTTGCAAACAAAAAAACCACCGCTA
CCAGCGGTGGTTTGTTTGCCGGATCAAGAGCTACCAACTCTTTTTCCGAAGGTAACTGGCTTCAGCAGAG
CGCAGATACCAAATACTGTTCTTCTAGTGTAGCCGTAGTTAGGCCACCACTTCAAGAACTCTGTAGCACC
GCCTACATACCTCGCTCTGCTAATCCTGTTACCAGTGGCTGCTGCCAGTGGCGATAAGTCGTGTCTTACC
GGGTTGGACTCAAGACGATAGTTACCGGATAAGGCGCAGCGGTCGGGCTGAACGGGGGGTTCGTGCACAC
AGCCCAGCTTGGAGCGAACGACCTACACCGAACTGAGATACCTACAGCGTGAGCTATGAGAAAGCGCCAC
GCTTCCCGAAGGGAGAAAGGCGGACAGGTATCCGGTAAGCGGCAGGGTCGGAACAGGAGAGCGCACGAGG
GAGCTTCCAGGGGGAAACGCCTGGTATCTTTATAGTCCTGTCGGGTTTCGCCACCTCTGACTTGAGCGTC
GATTTTTGTGATGCTCGTCAGGGGGGCGGAGCCTATGGAAAAACGCCAGCAACGCGGCCTTTTTACGGTT
CCTGGCCTTTTGCTGGCCTTTTGCTCACATGTTCTTTCCTGCGTTATCCCCTGATTCTGTGGATAACCGT
ATTACCGCCTTTGAGTGAGCTGATACCGCTCGCCGCAGCCGAACGACCGAGCGCAGCGAGTCAGTGAGCG
AGGAAGCGGAAGAGCGCCCAATACGCAAACCGCCTCTCCCCGCGCGTTGGCCGATTCATTAATGCAGCTG
GCACGACAGGTTTCCCGACTGGAAAGCGGGCAGTGAGCGCAACGCAATTAATACGCGTACCGCTAGCCAG
GAAGAGTTTGTAGAAACGCAAAAAGGCCATCCGTCAGGATGGCCTTCTGCTTAGTTTGATGCCTGGCAGT
TTATGGCGGGCGTCCTGCCCGCCACCCTCCGGGCCGTTGCTTCACAACGTTCAAATCCGCTCCCGGCGGA
TTTGTCCTACTCAGGAGAGCGTTCACCGACAAACAACAGATAAAACGAAAGGCCCAGTCTTCCGACTGAG
CCTTTCGTTTTATTTGATGCCTGGCAGTTCCCTACTCTCGCGTTAACGCTA
Features (pLannotate 1.2.2; 9 found; start..end, strand, type, name):
      9..45      -  CDS            lacZα (fragment): LacZα fragment of β-galactosidase; lacZ fragment
     61..160     +  protein_bind   attL1: mutant version of attL; recombination site for the Gateway® LR reaction LR Clonase™
    258..357     -  protein_bind   attL2: mutant version of attL; recombination site for the Gateway® LR reaction LR Clonase™
    375..393     -  promoter       T7 promoter: promoter for bacteriophage T7 RNA polymerase
    527..1336    +  CDS            KanR: aminoglycoside phosphotransferase; aph(3')-Ia; confers resistance to kanamycin in bacteria or G418 (Geneticin®) in eukaryotes
   1483..2071    +  rep_origin     ori: high-copy-number ColE1/pMB1/pBR322/pUC origin of replication
   2254..2346    +  CDS            lacI (fragment): lac repressor; lacI; The lac repressor binds to the lac operator to inhibit transcription in E. coli. This inhibition can be relieved by adding lactose or isopropyl-β-D-thiogalactopyranoside (IPTG).
   2401..2428    -  terminator     rrnB T2 terminator: transcription terminator T2 from the E. coli rrnB gene
   2560..2603    +  terminator     rrnB T1 terminator: Escherichia coli rrnB; transcription terminator T1 from the E. coli rrnB gene
