[The description below was written by a language model from this plasmid's Addgene catalogue record and pLannotate feature annotations shown in this document.]
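Description:
pENTR{KDRT-RC} is a small (about 2.6 kb) Gateway entry clone built on the pENTR backbone by TOPO cloning. It is maintained in E. coli as a high-copy plasmid through a ColE1/pUC-type origin and is selected with kanamycin through an aminoglycoside phosphotransferase (KanR) gene. The rest of the annotated backbone is typical of pENTR vectors. The rrnB T1 and T2 transcription terminators lie upstream of the cloning region and shield it from read-through transcription. A T7 promoter sits just outside attL2. Short lacZα and lacI fragments were also detected and appear to be non-functional remnants.

The payload is KDRT, the target site recognised by the yeast-derived KD site-specific recombinase. It sits in the short interval of roughly 100 bp between attL1 and attL2. The annotation software did not label the site itself, so its exact position and orientation cannot be read from the feature table. The "RC" in the name probably denotes the reverse-complement orientation of the site relative to the att sites, but the record does not say so explicitly. The insert carries no promoter, coding sequence or reporter and consists only of a recombinase target flanked by Gateway sites.

The stated purpose is to transfer the KDRT site by LR recombination into destination vectors in which a Gateway cassette lies inside an intron of a fluorescent protein gene. The associated publication describes transgenic tools for targeted chromosome rearrangements and for building balancer chromosomes in non-melanogaster Drosophila species. Intron-embedded recombination sites of this kind would serve as the substrates for recombinase-mediated rearrangement in that work.
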