Addgene plasmid #182166: pENTR{KDRT-RC}
Purpose: pENTR plasmid carrying yeast recombination site for Gateway cloning into introns of genes encoding fluorescent proteins
Depositing lab: David Stern. Depositing organization: HHMI, Janelia Research Campus. Publication: Transgenic tools for targeted chromosome rearrangements allow construction of balancer chromosomes in non-melanogaster Drosophila species. Stern DL. G3 (Bethesda). 2022 Feb 10. pii: 6526388. doi: 10.1093/g3journal/jkac030. PubMed 35143616.
Backbone
  Vector backbone: pENTR
  Vector type: pENTR plasmid
Growth in bacteria
  Bacterial resistance: Kanamycin, 50 μg/mL
  Growth temperature: 37°C
  Growth strain: DH5alpha
  Copy number: High Copy
Gene/Insert
  Gene/Insert name: KDRT
  Species: Other
  Cloning method: TOPO Cloning
Terms and licenses: Academic/Nonprofit Terms; Industry Terms: Not Available to Industry
Depositor comments: Please visit https://www.biorxiv.org/content/10.1101/2021.11.18.469106v1.full for bioRxiv preprint.
How to cite: pENTR{KDRT-RC} was a gift from David Stern (Addgene plasmid # 182166 ; http://n2t.net/addgene:182166 ; RRID:Addgene_182166)
